>Addgene plasmid #198365 | pBZS-YP_001497607 | addgene full sequence | sequence record 390271 | Addgene NGS Result
AAGAAACCAATTGTCCATATTGCATCAGACATTGCCGTCACTGCGTCTTTTACTGGCTCTTCTCGCTAAC
CAAACCGGTAACCCCGCTTATTAAAAGCATTCTGTAACAAAGCGGGACCAAAGCCATGACAAAAACGCGT
AACAAAAGTGTCTATAATCACGGCAGAAAAGTCCACATTGATTATTTGCACGGCGTCACACTTTGCTATG
CCATAGCATTTTTATCCATAAGATTAGCCGATCCTACCTGACGCTTTTTATCGCAACTCTCTACTGTTTC
TCCATACCCGTTTTTTGGGCTAACAGGAGGAATTAACCATGGGGGGTTCTCATCATCATCATCATCATGG
TATGGCTAGCATGACTGGTGGACAGCAAATGGGTCGGGATCTGTACGACGATGACGATAAGCTCGAGGGA
TCCATGCTGGATACCCTGGAGCTGTTCGCGGGTATCGGTGGCATTACCTATGGTCTGCGTGGTTTCGCGA
AGCCGGCGGCGTTTGTTGAATGGAACGAGGAAGCGAAAAACGTGCTGAAGCGTCACAAAGTTCCGATCTT
CGACGATGTGACCACCTTCGACGCGACCCCGTTTAAGGATAAAGTGGATATGGTTAGCGCGGGTTGGCCG
TGCACCGGTTTTAGCACCGCGGGTCATGGTACCGGTTTCAGCCATGAGGCGAGCGGCCTGTTTGTGGAAG
TGGTTCGTGTTATCAAGGAGTGCCAGCCGAACTTCGTTTTTCTGGAAAACAGCCACGTGCTGGCGCAAAC
CCGTTTCCTGAAGGTGGTTCTGAGCAGCCTGGATGAGCTGGGCTACGACGCGCGTTGGATGAGCTGCAAA
AGCACCTGCGTGGGTGCGATTCACGAACGTCACCGTTGGTTCTGCCTGGCGACCAAGCGTGGTTTTGTTC
CGCCGACCCTGACCAGCCAGGTGAAACACGAACGTTTCGACTGGGATTTTGACGAGCCGGCGAAGCAAGT
TCCGAAAAACACCGAGGAAAACAAAATGATGATCCGTCTGGCGGGCAACAGCGTGGTTCCGGATCAGATT
CGTTTCGTGTTTAAGAAACTGTATAGCGGTTTTAGCAGCATTGTTGATACCACCAGCAACGACGTGGAAA
TCATTCACTGGAACCCGCTGCTGGAGAACAACGGCTTCGTTGGTAACATCCACCAGGTGAAGAAACAACG
TATTAGCAACGGCTTTTGCATCGACGGTCGTATTCACGAGAAGCACGTGGTTATCACCCACCGTAACCCG
ATTAACAAAACCCTGTACCCGAACCCGCTGCCGGATAACCACAAGGTTAAAGACCTGAAGAACGTGGTTA
CCAACAACGTGACCAAACGTTTCTGGAGCACCCCGTGCCACACCGATTTTCGTCGTACCAGCCCGGTGGT
TCTGACCAAGCGTCTGCTGACCAACCTGCCGGCGCAAGTGCGTTATGTTGAAGACAGCGTTCCGGGTTGG
CGTCTGAGCGGCGAGTGGTGCCTGTGGCTGATGGGCTACCACAAAAGCTATGTGACCGGTAGCGAATTCC
AGCATGATGAAGCAGTGGATAACAAGTTTAACAAAGAACAGCAGAACGCGTTTTATGAGATCTTGCACTT
ACCGAATCTGAACGAGGAACAGCGCAATGCGTTCATTCAGTCCCTTAAAGACGATCCATCTCAAAGCGCA
AATCTGCTGGCAGAAGCCAAGAAACTGAACGATGCTCAAGCTCCGAAAGTCGACAACAAATTCAACAAAG
AGCAACAGAATGCGTTCTACGAAATTCTGCATTTACCGAACCTGAATGAAGAACAGCGTAACGCCTTTAT
CCAATCGCTGAAAGATGATCCTAGTCAGTCAGCCAATCTGTTGGCGGAAGCGAAGAAACTCAATGACGCC
CAAGCTCCCAAAGTTGACGCGAATAGCTGGAGCCATCCGCAGTTTGAAAAGCTTTAGGGCTGTTTTGGCG
GATGAGAGAAGATTTTCAGCCTGATACAGATTAAATCAGAACGCAGAAGCGGTCTGATAAAACAGAATTT
GCCTGGCGGCAGTAGCGCGGTGGTCCCACCTGACCCCATGCCGAACTCAGAAGTGAAACGCCGTAGCGCC
GATGGTAGTGTGGGGTCTCCCCATGCGAGAGTAGGGAACTGCCAGGCATCAAATAAAACGAAAGGCTCAG
TCGAAAGACTGGGCCTTTCGTTTTATCTGTTGTTTGTCGGTGAACGCTCTCCTGAGTAGGACAAATCCGC
CGGGAGCGGATTTGAACGTTGCGAAGCAACGGCCCGGAGGGTGGCGGGCAGGACGCCCGCCATAAACTGC
CAGGCATCAAATTAAGCAGAAGGCCATCCTGACGGATGGCCTTTTTGCGTTTCTACAAACTCTTTTGTTT
ATTTTTCTAAATACATTCAAATATGTATCCGCTCATGAGACAATAACCCTGATAAATGCTTCAATAATAT
TGAAAAAGGAAGAGTATGAGTATTCAACATTTCCGTGTCGCCCTTATTCCCTTTTTTGCGGCATTTTGCC
TTCCTGTTTTTGCTCACCCAGAAACGCTGGTGAAAGTAAAAGATGCTGAAGATCAGTTGGGTGCACGAGT
GGGTTACATCGAACTGGATCTCAACAGCGGTAAGATCCTTGAGAGTTTTCGCCCCGAAGAACGTTTTCCA
ATGATGAGCACTTTTAAAGTTCTGCTATGTGGCGCGGTATTATCCCGTGTTGACGCCGGGCAAGAGCAAC
TCGGTCGCCGCATACACTATTCTCAGAATGACTTGGTTGAGTACTCACCAGTCACAGAAAAGCATCTTAC
GGATGGCATGACAGTAAGAGAATTATGCAGTGCTGCCATAACCATGAGTGATAACACTGCGGCCAACTTA
CTTCTGACAACGATCGGAGGACCGAAGGAGCTAACCGCTTTTTTGCACAACATGGGGGATCATGTAACTC
GCCTTGATCGTTGGGAACCGGAGCTGAATGAAGCCATACCAAACGACGAGCGTGACACCACGATGCCTGT
AGCAATGGCAACAACGTTGCGCAAACTATTAACTGGCGAACTACTTACTCTAGCTTCCCGGCAACAATTA
ATAGACTGGATGGAGGCGGATAAAGTTGCAGGACCACTTCTGCGCTCGGCCCTTCCGGCTGGCTGGTTTA
TTGCTGATAAATCTGGAGCCGGTGAGCGTGGGTCTCGCGGTATCATTGCAGCACTGGGGCCAGATGGTAA
GCCCTCCCGTATCGTAGTTATCTACACGACGGGGAGTCAGGCAACTATGGATGAACGAAATAGACAGATC
GCTGAGATAGGTGCCTCACTGATTAAGCATTGGTAACTGTCAGACCAAGTTTACTCATATATACTTTAGA
TTGATTTAAAACTTCATTTTTAATTTAAAAGGATCTAGGTGAAGATCCTTTTTGATAATCTCATGACCAA
AATCCCTTAACGTGAGTTTTCGTTCCACTGAGCGTCAGACCCCGTAGAAAAGATCAAAGGATCTTCTTGA
GATCCTTTTTTTCTGCGCGTAATCTGCTGCTTGCAAACAAAAAAACCACCGCTACCAGCGGTGGTTTGTT
TGCCGGATCAAGAGCTACCAACTCTTTTTCCGAAGGTAACTGGCTTCAGCAGAGCGCAGATACCAAATAC
TGTCCTTCTAGTGTAGCCGTAGTTAGGCCACCACTTCAAGAACTCTGTAGCACCGCCTACATACCTCGCT
CTGCTAATCCTGTTACCAGTGGCTGCTGCCAGTGGCGATAAGTCGTGTCTTACCGGGTTGGACTCAAGAC
GATAGTTACCGGATAAGGCGCAGCGGTCGGGCTGAACGGGGGGTTCGTGCACACAGCCCAGCTTGGAGCG
AACGACCTACACCGAACTGAGATACCTACAGCGTGAGCTATGAGAAAGCGCCACGCTTCCCGAAGGGAGA
AAGGCGGACAGGTATCCGGTAAGCGGCAGGGTCGGAACAGGAGAGCGCACGAGGGAGCTTCCAGGGGGAA
ACGCCTGGTATCTTTATAGTCCTGTCGGGTTTCGCCACCTCTGACTTGAGCGTCGATTTTTGTGATGCTC
GTCAGGGGGGCGGAGCCTATGGAAAAACGCCAGCAACGCGGCCTTTTTACGGTTCCTGGCCTTTTGCTGG
CCTTTTGCTCACATGTTCTTTCCTGCGTTATCCCCTGATTCTGTGGATAACCGTATTACCGCCTTTGAGT
GAGCTGATACCGCTCGCCGCAGCCGAACGACCGAGCGCAGCGAGTCAGTGAGCGAGGAAGCGGAAGAGCG
CCTGATGCGGTATTTTCTCCTTACGCATCTGTGCGGTATTTCACACCGCATATGGTGCACTCTCAGTACA
ATCTGCTCTGATGCCGCATAGTTAAGCCAGTATACACTCCGCTATCGCTACGTGACTGGGTCATGGCTGC
GCCCCGACACCCGCCAACACCCGCTGACGCGCCCTGACGGGCTTGTCTGCTCCCGGCATCCGCTTACAGA
CAAGCTGTGACCGTCTCCGGGAGCTGCATGTGTCAGAGGTTTTCACCGTCATCACCGAAACGCGCGAGGC
AGCAGATCAATTCGCGCGCGAAGGCGAAGCGGCATGCATAATGTGCCTGTCAAATGGACGAAGCAGGGAT
TCTGCAAACCCTATGCTACTCCGTCAAGCCGTCAATTGTCTGATTCGTTACCAATTATGACAACTTGACG
GCTACATCATTCACTTTTTCTTCACAACCGGCACGGAACTCGCTCGGGCTGGCCCCGGTGCATTTTTTAA
ATACCCGCGAGAAATAGAGTTGATCGTCAAAACCAACATTGCGACCGACGGTGGCGATAGGCATCCGGGT
GGTGCTCAAAAGCAGCTTCGCCTGGCTGATACGTTGGTCCTCGCGCCAGCTTAAGACGCTAATCCCTAAC
TGCTGGCGGAAAAAATGTGACAGACGCGACGGCGACAAGCAAACATGCTGTGCGACGCTGGCGATATCAA
AATTGCTGTCTGCCAGGTGATCGCTGATGTACTGACAAGCCTCGCGTACCCGATTATCCATCGGTGGATG
GAGCGACTCGTTAATCGCTTCCATGCGCCGCAGTAACAATTGCTCAAGCAGATTTATCGCCAGCAGCTCC
GAATAGCGCCCTTCCCCTTGCCCGGCGTTAATGATTTGCCCAAACAGGTCGCTGAAATGCGGCTGGTGCG
CTTCATCCGGGCGAAAGAACCCCGTATTGGCAAATATTGACGGCCAGTTAAGCCATTCATGCCAGTAGGC
GCGCGGACGAAAGTAAACCCACTGGTGATACCATTCGCGAGCCTCCGGATGACGACCGTAGTGATGAATC
TCTCCTGGCGGGAACAGCAAAATATCACCCGGTCGGCAAACAAATTCTCGTCCCTGATTTTTCACCACCC
CCTGACCGCGAATGGTGAGATTGAGAATATAACCTTTCATTCCCAGCGGTCGGTCGATAAAAAAATCGAG
ATAACCGTTGGCCTCAATCGGCGTTAAACCCGCCACCAGATGGGCATTAAACGAGTATCCCGGCAGCAGG
GGATCATTTTGCGCTTCAGCCATACTTTTCATACTCCCGCCATTCAGAG
Features (pLannotate 1.2.2; 14 found; start..end, strand, type, name):
      1..285     +  promoter       araBAD promoter: araBAD; promoter of the L-arabinose operon of E. coli; the araC regulatory gene is transcribed in the opposite direction (Guzman et al., 1995)
    331..351     +  CDS            capTEV™ (fragment): composite tag for in vivo biotinylation, TEV protease cleavage, and 6xHis tagging
    352..384     +  CDS            T7 tag (gene 10 leader): leader peptide from bacteriophage T7 gene 10 promotes efficient translation in E. coli
    388..411     +  CDS            Xpress™ tag: Xpress™ epitope tag, including an enterokinase recognition and cleavage site
   1558..2022    +  CDS            spa (fragment): SPA_STAAU - Experimental evidence at protein level: Swiss-Prot protein existence level 1. Plays a role in the inhibition of the host innate and adaptive immune responses. Possesses five immunoglobulin-binding domains that capture both the fragment crystallizable region (Fc region) and the Fab region (part of Ig that identifies antigen) of immunoglobulins (By similarity). In turn, Staphylococcus aureus is protected from phagocytic killing via inhibition of Ig Fc region. In addition, the host elicited B-cell response is prevented due to a decrease of antibody-secreting cell proliferation that en
   2031..2146    +  ncRNA          5S rRNA: Accession: RF00001 - 5S ribosomal RNA
   2150..2236    +  terminator     rrnB T1 terminator: Escherichia coli rrnB; transcription terminator T1 from the E. coli rrnB gene
   2328..2355    +  terminator     rrnB T2 terminator: transcription terminator T2 from the E. coli rrnB gene
   2374..2465    +  promoter       AmpR promoter: bla
   2466..3326    +  CDS            AmpR: β-lactamase; bla; confers resistance to ampicillin, carbenicillin, and related antibiotics
   3497..4085    +  rep_origin     ori: high-copy-number ColE1/pMB1/pBR322/pUC origin of replication
   4271..4411    -  misc_feature   bom: basis of mobility region from pBR322
   4513..4553    -  CDS            rop (fragment): Rop protein, which maintains plasmids at low copy number; rop
   4675..5553    -  CDS            araC: L-arabinose regulatory protein; araC
