[The description below was written by a language model from this plasmid's Addgene catalogue record and pLannotate feature annotations shown in this document.]
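Description:
pBZS-YP_001497607 is a bacterial expression plasmid built on the pBZS backbone for producing the protein YP_001497607 in E. coli. The insert corresponds to the gene B411L (NY2A_B411L), and the associated study concerns DNA cytosine 5-methyltransferases with short recognition sequences, so the encoded protein is presumably one of the candidate methyltransferases examined there. The record does not state its recognition sequence or the source organism explicitly.

The 5,579 nt sequence has the layout of an arabinose-inducible pBAD-type vector. The araBAD promoter drives the expression cassette, and the divergently transcribed araC gene supplies the regulator that keeps the promoter repressed until L-arabinose is added. This tight control is useful for proteins that may be toxic to the host. Downstream of the promoter, the annotation finds a short fragment matching a His-tag/TEV composite tag, the T7 gene 10 leader that promotes efficient translation, and an Xpress epitope with its enterokinase cleavage site, together forming an N-terminal tag region. An unannotated stretch of roughly 1.1 kb follows, which is the likely position of the YP_001497607 coding sequence. After it comes a fragment of Staphylococcus aureus protein A, whose immunoglobulin-binding domains would serve as a C-terminal affinity handle if fused in frame; the record does not confirm the reading frame. Transcription ends at the rrnB T1 and T2 terminators.

The plasmid is maintained through a ColE1/pMB1-type origin, with the pBR322 bom site and only a remnant of rop, and is selected with ampicillin via β-lactamase. Copy number is listed as unknown. It is intended for inducible expression and affinity purification of the enzyme.
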