Addgene plasmid #198365: pBZS-YP_001497607
Purpose: Express YP_001497607 in bacterial cells.
Depositing lab: Takashi Ito. Depositing organization: Kyushu University. Publication: Identification, expression, and purification of DNA cytosine 5-methyltransferases with short recognition sequences. Miura F, Miura M, Shibata Y, Furuta Y, Miyamura K, Ino Y, Bayoumi AMA, Oba U, Ito T. BMC Biotechnol. 2022 Nov 4;22(1):33. doi: 10.1186/s12896-022-00765-3. PubMed 36333700.
Backbone
  Vector backbone: pBZS
  Vector type: Bacterial Expression
Growth in bacteria
  Bacterial resistance: Ampicillin, 100 μg/mL
  Growth temperature: 37°C
  Growth strain: NEB T7 Express
  Copy number: Unknown
Gene/Insert
  Gene/Insert name: YP_001497607
  Entrez Gene: B411L (a.k.a. NY2A_B411L)
Terms and licenses: Academic/Nonprofit Terms; Industry Terms: Not Available to Industry
How to cite: pBZS-YP_001497607 was a gift from Takashi Ito (Addgene plasmid # 198365 ; http://n2t.net/addgene:198365 ; RRID:Addgene_198365)
